>Addgene plasmid #48953 | pBEG R3-miRNA(ccdB)-L4 #BGV228 | depositor partial sequence | sequence record 71778 | Full sequence
CCAATACGCAAACCGCCTCTCCCCGCGCGTTGGCCGATTCATTAATGCAGCTGGCACGACAGGTTTCCCG
ACTGGAAAGCGGGCAGTGAGCGCAACGCAATTAATGTGAGTTAGCTCACTCATTAGGCACCCCAGGCTTT
ACACTTTATGCTTCCGCGGCTCGTATGTTGTGTGGAATTGTGAGCGGATAACAATTTCACACAGGAAACA
GCTATGACCATGATTACGCCACTAGCAGATCTGCTAGACTTTCCCTCAGCGGATCTGCTAGTGCGGCCGC
GCCGGCCCATAGTGACTGGATATGTTGTGTTTTACAGTATTATGTAGTCTGTTTTTTATGCAAAATCTAA
TTTAATATATTGATATTTATATCATTTTACGTTTCTCGTTCAACTTTATTATACATAGTTGGCTAGTGGA
TCCAGCGCTGGCGCGCCATTTAAATCGATAGTTTGTTTGAATGAGGCTTCAGTACTTTACAGAATCGTTG
CCTGCACATCTTGGAAACACTTGCTGGGATTACTTCTTCAGGTTAACCCAACAGAAGGCTCGAGATTAGG
CACCCCAGGCTTTACACTTTATGCTTCCGGCTCGTATAATGTGTGGATTTTGAGTTAGGATCCGTCGAGA
TTTTCAGGAGCTAAGGAAGCTAAAATGGAGAAAAAAATCACTGGATATACCACCGTTGATATATCCCAAT
GGCATCGTAAAGAACATTTTGAGGCATTTCAGTCAGTTGCTCAATGTACCTATAACCAGACCGTTCAGCT
GGATATTACGGCCTTTTTAAAGACCGTAAAGAAAAATAAGCACAAGTTTTATCCGGCCTTTATTCACATT
CTTGCCCGCCTGATGAATGCTCATCCGGAGTTCCGTATGGCAATGAAAGACGGTGAGCTGGTGATATGGG
ATAGTGTTCACCCTTGTTACACCGTTTTCCATGAGCAAACTGAAACGTTTTCATCGCTCTGGAGTGAATA
CCACGACGATTTCCGGCAGTTTCTACACATATATTCGCAAGATGTGGCGTGTTACGGTGAAAACCTGGCC
TATTTCCCTAAAGGGTTTATTGAGAATATGTTTTTCGTCTCAGCCAATCCCTGGGTGAGTTTCACCAGTT
TTGATTTAAACGTGGCCAATATGGACAACTTCTTCGCCCCCGTTTTCACCATGGGCAAATATTATACGCA
AGGCGACAAGGTGCTGATGCCGCTGGCGATTCAGGTTCATCATGCCGTCTGTGATGGCTTCCATGTCGGC
AGAATGCTTAATGAATTACAACAGTACTGCGATGAGTGGCAGGGCGGGGCGTAATCTAGAGGATCCGGCT
TACTAAAAGCCAGATAACAGTATGCGTATTTGCGCGCTGATTTTTGCGGTATAAGAATATATACTGATAT
GTATACCCGAAGTATGTCAAAAAGAGGTGTGCTATGAAGCAGCGTATTACAGTGACAGTTGACAGCGACA
GCTATCAGTTGCTCAAGGCATATATGATGTCAATATCTCCGGTCTGGTAAGCACAACCATGCAGAATGAA
GCCCGTCGTCTGCGTGCCGAACGCTGGAAAGCGGAAAATCAGGAAGGGATGGCTGAGGTCGCCCGGTTTA
TTGAAATGAACGGCTCTTTTGCTGACGAGAACAGGGACTGGTGAAATGCAGTTTAAGGTTTACACCTATA
AAAGAGAGAGCCGTTATCGTCTGTTTGTGGATGTACAGAGTGATATTATTGACACGCCCGGGCGACGGAT
GGTGATCCCCCTGGCCAGTGCACGTCTGCTGTCAGATAAAGTCCCCCGTGAACTTTACCCGGTGGTGCAT
ATCGGGGATGAAAGCTGGCGCATGATGACCACCGATATGGCCAGTGTGCCGGTCTCCGTTATCGGGGAAG
AAGTGGCTGATCTCAGCCACCGCGAAAATGACATCAAAAACGCCATTAACCTGATGTTCTGGGGAATATA
AATGTCAGGCTCCCTTATACACAGCCAGTCTGCAGGTCGACGAATTCAAGGGGCTACTTTAGGAGCAATT
ATCTTGTTTACTAAAACTGAATACCTTGCTATCTCTTTGATACATTTTTACAAAGCTGAATTAAAATGGT
ATAAATTAAATCACTTTTTTCAATTGGTTTAAACCCTGCAGGTACGTAACGCGTGGATATCGGCGCGCCC
CCGGGCAACTTTTCTATACAAAGTTGGCATTATAAGAAAGCATTGCTTATCAATTTGTTGCAACGAACAG
GTCACTATCAGTCAAAATAAAATCATTATTTACTAGTGTTAACTTCGATCCCCAATTCGCCCTATAGTGA
GTCGTATTACAATTCACTGGCCGTCGTTTTACAACGTCGTGACTGGGAAAACCCTGGCGTTACCCAACTT
AATCGCCTTGCAGCACATCCCCCTTTCGCCAGCTGGCGTAATAGCGAAGAGGCCCGCACCGATCGCCCTT
CCCAACAGTTGCGCAGCCTGAATGGCGAATGAGCTTGCGCCGTCCCGTCAAGTCAGCGTAATGCTCTGCC
AGTGTTACAACCAATTAACCAATTCTGATTAGAAAAACTCATCGAGCATCAAATGAAACTGCAATTTATT
CATATCAGGATTATCAATACCATATTTTTGAAAAAGCCGTTTCTGTAATGAAGGAGAAAACTCACCGAGG
CAGTTCCATAGGATGGCAAGATCCTGGTATCGGTCTGCGATTCCGACTCGTCCAACATCAATACAACCTA
TTAATTTCCCCTCGTCAAAAATAAGGTTATCAAGTGAGAAATCACCATGAGTGACGACTGAATCCGGTGA
GAATGGCAAAAGGTTATGCATTTCTTTCCAGACTTGTTCAACAGGCCAGCCATTACGCTCGTCATCAAAA
TCACTCGCATCAACCAAACCGTTATTCATTCGTGATTGCGCCTGAGCGAGACGAAATACGCGATCGCTGT
TAAAAGGACAATTACAAACAGGAATCGAATGCAACCGGCGCAGGAACACTGCCAGCGCATCAACAATATT
TTCACCTGAATCAGGATATTCTTCTAATACCTGGAATGCTGTTTTCCCAGGGATCGCAGTGGTGAGTAAC
CATGCATCATCAGGAGTACGGATAAAATGCTTGATGGTCGGAAGAGGCATAAATTCCGTCAGCCAGTTTA
GTCTGACCATCTCATCTGTAACATCATTGGCAACGCTACCTTTGCCATGTTTCAGAAACAACTCTGGCGC
ATCGGGCTTCCCATACAATCAATAGATTGTCGCACCTGATTGCCCGACATTATCGCGAGCCCATTTATAC
CCATATAAATCAGCATCCATGTTGGAATTTAATCGCGGCCTCGACGAGCAAGACGTTTCCCGTTGAATAT
GGCTCATAACACCCCTTGTATTACTGTTTATGTAAGCAGACAGTTTTATTGTTCATGATGATATATTTTT
ATCTTGTGCAATGTAACATCAGAGATTTTGAGACACTCGACAAGATGATCTTCTTGAGATCGTTTTGGTC
TGCGCGTAATCTCTTGCTCTGAAAACGAAAAAACCGCCTTGCAGGGCGGTTTTTCGAAGGTTCTCTGAGC
TACCAACTCTTTGAACCGAGGTAACTGGCTTGGAGGAGCGCAGTCACCAAAACTTGTCCTTTCAGTTTAG
CCTTAACCGGCGCATGACTTCAAGACTAACTCCTCTAAATCAATTACCAGTGGCTGCTGCCAGTGGTGCT
TTTGCATGTCTTTCCGGGTTGGACTCAAGACGATAGTTACCGGATAAGGCGCAGCGGTCGGACTGAACGG
GGGGTTCGTGCATACAGTCCAGCTTGGAGCGAACTGCCTACCCGGAACTGAGTGTCAGGCGTGGAATGAG
ACAAACGCGGCCATAACAGCGGAATGACACCGGTAAACCGAAAGGCAGGAACAGGAGAGCGCACGAGGGA
GCCGCCAGGGGAAACGCCTGGTATCTTTATAGTCCTGTCGGGTTTCGCCACCACTGATTTGAGCGTCAGA
TTTCGTGATGCTTGTCAGGGGGGCGGAGCCTATGGAAAAACGGCTTTGCCGCGGCCCTCTCACTTCCC
