>Addgene plasmid #48953 | pBEG R3-miRNA(ccdB)-L4 #BGV228 | addgene partial sequence | sequence record 72857 | M13pUC-Rev 5'-AGCGGATAACAATTTCACACAGG-3'
GCAGATCTGCTAGACTTTCCCTCAGCGGATCTGCTAGTGCGGCCGCGCCGGCCCATAGTGACTGGATATG
TTGTGTTTTACAGTATTATGTAGTCTGTTTTTTATGCAAAATCTAATTTAATATATTGATATTTATATCA
TTTTACGTTTCTCGTTCAACTTTATTATACATAGTTGGCTAGTGGATCCAGCGCTGGCGCGCCATTTAAA
TCGATAGTTTGTTTGAATGAGGCTTCAGTACTTTACAGAATCGTTGCCTGCACATCTTGGAAACACTTGC
TGGGATTACTTCTTCAGGTTAACCCAACAGAAGGCTCGAGATTAGGCACCCCAGGCTTTACACTTTATGC
TTCCGGCTCGTATAATGTGTGGATTTTGAGTTAGGATCCGTCGAGATTTTCAGGAGCTAAGGAAGCTAAA
ATGGAGAAAAAAATCACTGGATATACCACCGTTGATATATCCCAATGGCATCGTAAAGAACATTTTGAGG
CATTTCAGTCAGTTGCTCAATGTACCTATAACCAGACCGTTCAGCTGGATATTACGGCCTTTTTAAAGAC
CGTAAAGAAAAATAAGCACAAGTTTTATCCGGCCTTTATTCACATTCTTGCCCGCCTGATGAATGCTCAT
CCGGAGTTCCGTATGGCAATGAAAGACGGTGAGCTGGTGATATGGGATAGTGTTCACCCTTGTTACACCG
TTTTCCATGAGCAAACTGAAACGTTTTCATCGCTCTGGAGTGAATACCACGACGATTTCCGGCAGTTTCT
ACACATATATTCGCAAGATGTGGCGTGTTACGGTGAAAACCTGGCCTATTTCCCTAAAGGGTTTATTGAG
AATATGTTTTTCGTCTCAGCCAATCCCTGGGTGAGTTTCACCAGTTTTGATTTAAACGTGGCCAATATGG
ACAACTTCTTCGCCCCCGTTTTCACCATGGGCAAATATTATACGCAAGGCGACAAGGTGCTGATGCCGCT
GGCGATTCAGGT
