>Addgene plasmid #48953 | pBEG R3-miRNA(ccdB)-L4 #BGV228 | addgene partial sequence | sequence record 73060 | M13pUC-fwd 5'-CCCAGTCACGACGTTGTAAAACG-3'
CGACTCACTATAGGGCGAATTGGGGATCGAAGTTAACACTAGTAAATAATGATTTTATTTTGACTGATAG
TGACCTGTTCGTTGCAACAAATTGATAAGCAATGCTTTCTTATAATGCCAACTTTGTATAGAAAAGTTGC
CCGGGGGCGCGCCGATATCCACGCGTTACGTACCTGCAGGGTTTAAACCAATTGAAAAAAGTGATTTAAT
TTATACCATTTTAATTCAGCTTTGTAAAAATGTATCAAAGAGATAGCAAGGTATTCAGTTTTAGTAAACA
AGATAATTGCTCCTAAAGTAGCCCCTTGAATTCGTCGACCTGCAGACTGGCTGTGTATAAGGGAGCCTGA
CATTTATATTCCCCAGAACATCAGGTTAATGGCGTTTTTGATGTCATTTTCGCGGTGGCTGAGATCAGCC
ACTTCTTCCCCGATAACGGAGACCGGCACACTGGCCATATCGGTGGTCATCATGCGCCAGCTTTCATCCC
CGATATGCACCACCGGGTAAAGTTCACGGGGGACTTTATCTGACAGCAGACGTGCACTGGCCAGGGGGAT
CACCATCCGTCGCCCGGGCGTGTCAATAATATCACTCTGTACATCCACAAACAGACGATAACGGCTCTCT
CTTTTATAGGTGTAAACCTTAAACTGCATTTCACCAGCCCCTGTTCTCGTCAGCAAAAGAGCCGTTCATT
TCAATAAACCGGGCGACCTCAGCCATCCCTTCCTGATTTTCCGCTTTCCAGCGTTCGGCACGCAGACGAC
GGGCTTCATTCTGCATGGTTGTGCTTACCAGACCGGAGATATTGACATCATATATGCCTTGAGCAACTGA
TAGCTGTCGCTGTCAACTGTCACTGTAATACGCTGCTTCATAGCATACCTCTTTTTGACATACTTCGGG
