[The description below was written by a language model from this plasmid's Addgene catalogue record.]
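Description:
pBEG R3-miRNA(ccdB)-L4 is an empty Gateway entry-type cloning vector built on the pBEG R3-L4 backbone. It serves as the "module 4" plasmid in a modular system for assembling lentiviral and retroviral vectors for gene expression and knockdown. Its working region is flanked by attR3 and attL4 recombination sites, which allow the finished module to be combined in a defined order and orientation with other entry modules during multisite Gateway recombination into a viral destination vector. The plasmid is propagated in bacteria under dual chloramphenicol and kanamycin selection. Kanamycin resistance presumably comes from the backbone and chloramphenicol resistance from the stuffer cassette. The record gives no origin of replication or copy number, and no feature table was supplied.

The payload is a synthesized miR-30 cassette inserted at the NotI/EcoRV sites of the parent vector. Within this microRNA scaffold, a chloramphenicol-resistance/ccdB cassette sits between EcoRI and XhoI sites as a placeholder. Because ccdB encodes a gyrase poison that is toxic to standard E. coli strains, the unmodified plasmid must be maintained in a ccdB-tolerant strain. Replacing the stuffer with an shRNA sequence via EcoRI/XhoI removes the toxin, giving counter-selection against uncut parental vector. The result is an shRNA embedded in miR-30 context, which is processed through the endogenous microRNA pathway to knock down the targeted gene.

The module carries no promoter of its own, so expression depends on elements supplied by other modules or by the destination vector. The depositor notes a few sequence differences between the repository's sequencing and the reference sequence, which are considered functionally unimportant.
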