Addgene plasmid #48953: pBEG R3-miRNA(ccdB)-L4 #BGV228
Purpose: (Empty Backbone) To create an AttR3-AttL4 flanked Entry vector encoding a miR30-embedded shRNA to knockdown targeted gene expression. (This corresponds to a module 4 plasmid).
Depositing lab: David Dankort. Depositing organization: McGill University. Publication: A modular lentiviral and retroviral construction system to rapidly generate vectors for gene expression and gene knockdown in vitro and in vivo. Geiling B, Vandal G, Posner AR, de Bruyns A, Dutchak KL, Garnett S, Dankort D. PLoS One. 2013 Oct 11;8(10):e76279. doi: 10.1371/journal.pone.0076279. PubMed 24146852.
Backbone
  Vector backbone: pBEG R3-L4 (addgene plasmid 48954)
  Backbone manufacturer: Dankort Lab
  Backbone size (bp): 4058
  Modifications to backbone: A miRNA-30 cassette was synthesized by BioBasic and cloned into the NotI/EcoRV sites of pBEG R3-L4, then an EcoRI-XhoI flanked chloramphenicol ccdB cassette was cloned into the EcoRI-XhoI sites of the miRNA-30 cassette.
  Vector type: Gateway cloning vector
  Promoter: na
Growth in bacteria
  Bacterial resistance: Chloramphenicol and Kanamycin, 25 & 50 μg/mL
  Growth temperature: 37°C
  Growth strain: ccdB Survival
  Copy number: Unknown
Gene/Insert
  Cloning method: Gateway Cloning
  Sequencing primers: 5′ M13-F20; 3′ M13R
Terms and licenses: Academic/Nonprofit Terms; Industry Terms: Not Available to Industry
Depositor comments: Please note that Addgene's sequencing results identified a few sequencing differences when compared to the full plasmid sequence provided by the depositing laboratory. According to the depositing lab, these differences are not a concern for the function of the plasmid.
How to cite: pBEG R3-miRNA(ccdB)-L4 #BGV228 was a gift from David Dankort (Addgene plasmid # 48953 ; http://n2t.net/addgene:48953 ; RRID:Addgene_48953)
